>Addgene plasmid #157765 | pAuroraA GFP-AURKA-GFP | addgene full sequence | sequence record 310867 | Addgene NGS Result
ATGGACCGATCTAAAGAAAACTGCATTTCAGGACCTGTTAAGGCTACAGCTCCAGTTGGAGGTCCAAAAC
GTGTTCTCGTGACTCAGCAATTTCCTTGTCAGAATCCATTACCTGTAAATAGTGGCCAGGCTCAGCGGGT
CTTGTGTCCTTCAAATTCTTCCCAGCGCATTCCTTTGCAAGCACAAAAACTTGTCTCCAGTCACAAGCCG
GTTCAGAATCAGAAGCAGAAGCAATTGCAGGCAACCAGTGTACCTCATCCTGTCTCCAGGCCACTGAATA
ACACCCAAAAGAGCAAGCAGCCCCTGCCATCGGCACCTGAAAATAATCCTGAGGAGGAACTGGCATCAAA
ACAGAAAAATGAAGAATCAAAAAAGAGGCAGTGGGCTTTGGAAGACTTTGAAATTGGTCGCCCTCTGGGT
AAAGGAAAGTTTGGTAATGTTTATTTGGCAAGAGAAAAGCAAAGCAAGTTTATTCTGGCTCTTAAAGTGT
TATTTAAAGCTCAGCTGGAGAAAGCCGGAGTGGAGCATCAGCTCAGAAGAGAAGTAGAAATACAGTCCCA
CCTTCGGCATCCTAATATTCTTAGACTGTATGGTTATTTCCATGATGCTACCAGAGTCTACCTAATTCTG
GAATATGCACCACTTGGAACAGTTTATAGAGAACTTCAGAAACTTTCAAAGTTTGATGAGCAGAGAACTG
CTACTTATATAACAGAATTGGCAAATGCACTATCATATTGCCATTCGAAGAGAGTTATTCATAGAGACAT
TAAGCCAGAGAACTTACTTCTTGGATCAGCTGGAGAGCTTAAAATTGCAGATTTTGGGTGGTCAGTACAT
GCTCCATCTTCCAGGAGGACCACTCTCTGTGGCACCCTGGACTACCTGCCCCCTGAAATGATTGAAGGTC
GGATGCATGATGAGAAGGTGGATCTCTGGAGCCTTGGAGTTCTTTGCTATGAATTTTTAGTTGGGAAGCC
TCCTTTTGAGGCAAACACATACCAAGAGACCTACAAAAGAATATCACGGGTTGAGTTCACATTCCCTGAC
TTTGTAACAGAGGGAGCCAGGGACCTCATTTCAAGACTGTTGAAGCATAATCCCAGCCAGAGGCCAATGC
TCAGAGAAGTACTTGAACACCCCTGGATCACAGCAAATTCATCAAAACCATCAAATTGCCAAAACAAAGA
ATCAGCTAGCAAACAGTCCACTAGTCCAGTGTGGTGGAATTCTGCAGATATCCAGCACAGTGGCATGGTG
AGCAAGGGCGAGGAGCTGTTCACCGGGGTGGTGCCCATCCTGGTCGAGCTGGACGGCGACGTAAACGGCC
ACAAGTTCAGCGTGTCCGGCGAGGGCGAGGGCGATGCCACCTACGGCAAGCTGACCCTGAAGTTCATCTG
CACCACCGGCAAGCTGCCCGTGCCCTGGCCCACCCTCGTGACCACCCTGACCTACGGCGTGCAGTGCTTC
AGCCGCTACCCCGACCACATGAAGCAGCACGACTTCTTCAAGTCCGCCATGCCCGAAGGCTACGTCCAGG
AGCGCACCATCTTCTTCAAGGACGACGGCAACTACAAGACCCGCGCCGAGGTGAAGTTCGAGGGCGACAC
CCTGGTGAACCGCATCGAGCTGAAGGGCATCGACTTCAAGGAGGACGGCAACATCCTGGGGCACAAGCTG
GAGTACAACTACAACAGCCACAACGTCTATATCATGGCCGACAAGCAGAAGAACGGCATCAAGGTGAACT
TCAAGATCCGCCACAACATCGAGGACGGCAGCGTGCAGCTCGCCGACCACTACCAGCAGAACACCCCCAT
CGGCGACGGCCCCGTGCTGCTGCCCGACAACCACTACCTGAGCACCCAGTCCGCCCTGAGCAAAGACCCC
AACGAGAAGCGCGATCACATGGTCCTGCTGGAGTTCGTGACCGCCGCCGGGATCACTCTCGGCATGGACG
AGCTGTACAAGCTCGAGTCTAGAGGGCCCTTCGAACAAAAACTCATCTCAGAAGAGGATCTGAATATGCA
TACCGGTCATCATCACCATCACCATTGAGTTTAAACCCGCTGATCAGCCTCGACTGTGCCTTCTAGTTGC
CAGCCATCTGTTGTTTGCCCCTCCCCCGTGCCTTCCTTGACCCTGGAAGGTGCCACTCCCACTGTCCTTT
CCTAATAAAATGAGGAAATTGCATCGCATTGTCTGAGTAGGTGTCATTCTATTCTGGGGGGTGGGGTGGG
GCAGGACAGCAAGGGGGAGGATTGGGAAGACAATAGCAGGCATGCTGGGGATGCGGTGGGCTCTATGGCT
TCTGAGGCGGAAAGAACCAGCTGGGGCTCTAGGGGGTATCCCC
[124 nt withheld, positions 2354-2477]
C
[91 nt withheld, positions 2479-2569]
A
[49 nt withheld, positions 2571-2619]
CCTTTGACGTTGGAGTCCACGTTCTTT
[37 nt withheld, positions 2647-2683]
ACCCTATCTCGGTCTATTCTTTTGATTTATAAGGGATTTTGCCGATTTCGGCCTATTGGTTAAAAAATGA
GCTGATTTAACAAAAATTTAACGCGAATTAATTCTGTGGAATGTGTGTCAGTTAGGGTGTGGAAAGTCCC
CAGGCTCCCCAGCAGGCAGAAGTATGCAAAGCATGCATCTCAATTAGTCAGCAACCAGGTGTGGAAAGTC
CCCAGGCTCCCCAGCAGGCAGAAGTATGCAAAGCATGCATCTCAATTAGTCAGCAACCATAGTCCCGCCC
CTAACTCCGCCCATCCCGCCCCTAACTCCGCCCAGTTCCGCCCATTCTCCGCCCCATGGCTGACTAATTT
TTTTTATTTATGCAGAGGCCGAGGCCGCCTCTGCCTCTGAGCTATTCCAGAAGTAGTGAGGAGGCTTTTT
TGGAGGCCTAGGCTTTTGCAAAAAGCTCCCGGGAGCTTGTATATCCATTTTCGGATCTGATCAGCACGTG
TTGACAATTAATCATCGGCATAGTATATCGGCATAGTATAATACGACAAGGTGAGGAACTAAACCATGGC
CAAGCCTTTGTCTCAAGAAGAATCCACCCTCATTGAAAGAGCAACGGCTACAATCAACAGCATCCCCATC
TCTGAAGACTACAGCGTCGCCAGCGCAGCTCTCTCTAGCGACGGCCGCATCTTCACTGGTGTCAATGTAT
ATCATTTTACTGGGGGACCTTGTGCAGAACTCGTGGTGCTGGGCACTGCTGCTGCTGCGGCAGCTGGCAA
CCTGACTTGTATCGTCGCGATCGGAAATGAGAACAGGGGCATCTTGAGCCCCTGCGGACGGTGCCGACAG
GTGCTTCTCGATCTGCATCCTGGGATCAAAGCCATAGTGAAGGACAGTGATGGACAGCCGACGGCAGTTG
GGATTCGTGAATTGCTGCCCTCTGGTTATGTGTGGGAGGGCTAAGCACTTCGTGGCCGAGGAGCAGGACT
GACACGTGCTACGAGATTTCGATTCCACCGCCGCCTTCTATGAAAGGTTGGGCTTCGGAATCGTTTTCCG
GGACGCCGGCTGGATGATCCTCCAGCGCGGGGATCTCATGCTGGAGTTCTTCGCCCACCCCAACTTGTTT
ATTGCAGCTTATAATGGTTACAAATAAAGCAATAGCATCACAAATTTCACAAATAAAGCATTTTTTTCAC
TGCATTCTAGTTGTGGTTTGTCCAAACTCATCAATGTATCTTATCATGTCTGTATACCGTCGACCTCTAG
CTAGAGCTTGGCGTAATCATGGTCATAGCTGTTTCCTGTGTGAAATTGTTATCCGCTCACAATTCCACAC
AACATACGAGCCGGAAGCATAAAGTGTAAAGCCTGGGGTGCCTAATGAGTGAGCTAACTCACATTAATTG
CGTTGCGCTCACTGCCCGCTTTCCAGTCGGGAAACCTGTCGTGCCAGCTGCATTAATGAATCGGCCAACG
CGCGGGGAGAGGCGGTTTGCGTATTGGGCGCTCTTCCGCTTCCTCGCTCACTGACTCGCTGCGCTCGGTC
GTTCGGCTGCGGCGAGCGGTATCAGCTCACTCAAAGGCGGTAATACGGTTATCCACAGAATCAGGGGATA
ACGCAGGAAAGAACATGTGAGCAAAAGGCCAGCAAAAGGCCAGGAACCGTAAAAAGGCCGCGTTGCTGGC
GTTTTTCCATAGGCTCCGCCCCCCTGACGAGCATCACAAAAATCGACGCTCAAGTCAGAGGTGGCGAAAC
CCGACAGGACTATAAAGATACCAGGCGTTTCCCCCTGGAAGCTCCCTCGTGCGCTCTCCTGTTCCGACCC
TGCCGCTTACCGGATACCTGTCCGCCTTTCTCCCTTCGGGAAGCGTGGCGCTTTCTCATAGCTCACGCTG
TAGGTATCTCAGTTCGGTGTAGGTCGTTCGCTCCAAGCTGGGCTGTGTGCACGAACCCCCCGTTCAGCCC
GACCGCTGCGCCTTATCCGGTAACTATCGTCTTGAGTCCAACCCGGTAAGACACGACTTATCGCCACTGG
CAGCAGCCACTGGTAACAGGATTAGCAGAGCGAGGTATGTAGGCGGTGCTACAGAGTTCTTGAAGTGGTG
GCCTAACTACGGCTACACTAGAAGAACAGTATTTGGTATCTGCGCTCTGCTGAAGCCAGTTACCTTCGGA
AAAAGAGTTGGTAGCTCTTGATCCGGCAAACAAACCACCGCTGGTAGCGGTGGTTTTTTTGTTTGCAAGC
AGCAGATTACGCGCAGAAAAAAAGGATCTCAAGAAGATCCTTTGATCTTTTCTACGGGGTCTGACGCTCA
GTGGAACGAAAACTCACGTTAAGGGATTTTGGTCATGAGATTATCAAAAAGGATCTTCACCTAGATCCTT
TTAAATTAAAAATGAAGTTTTAAATCAATCTAAAGTATATATGAGTAAACTTGGTCTGACAGTTACCAAT
GCTTAATCAGTGAGGCACCTATCTCAGCGATCTGTCTATTTCGTTCATCCATAGTTGCCTGACTCCCCGT
CGTGTAGATAACTACGATACGGGAGGGCTTACCATCTGGCCCCAGTGCTGCAATGATACCGCGAGACCCA
CGCTCACCGGCTCCAGATTTATCAGCAATAAACCAGCCAGCCGGAAGGGCCGAGCGCAGAAGTGGTCCTG
CAACTTTATCCGCCTCCATCCAGTCTATTAATTGTTGCCGGGAAGCTAGAGTAAGTAGTTCGCCAGTTAA
TAGTTTGCGCAACGTTGTTGCCATTGCTACAGGCATCGTGGTGTCACGCTCGTCGTTTGGTATGGCTTCA
TTCAGCTCCGGTTCCCAACGATCAAGGCGAGTTACATGATCCCCCATGTTGTGCAAAAAAGCGGTTAGCT
CCTTCGGTCCTCCGATCGTTGTCAGAAGTAAGTTGGCCGCAGTGTTATCACTCATGGTTATGGCAGCACT
GCATAATTCTCTTACTGTCATGCCATCCGTAAGATGCTTTTCTGTGACTGGTGAGTACTCAACCAAGTCA
TTCTGAGAATAGTGTATGCGGCGACCGAGTTGCTCTTGCCCGGCGTCAATACGGGATAATACCGCGCCAC
ATAGCAGAACTTTAAAAGTGCTCATCATTGGAAAACGTTCTTCGGGGCGAAAACTCTCAAGGATCTTACC
GCTGTTGAGATCCAGTTCGATGTAACCCACTCGTGCACCCAACTGATCTTCAGCATCTTTTACTTTCACC
AGCGTTTCTGGGTGAGCAAAAACAGGAAGGCAAAATGCCGCAAAAAAGGGAATAAGGGCGACACGGAAAT
GTTGAATACTCATACTCTTCCTTTTTCAATATTATTGAAGCATTTATCAGGGTTATTGTCTCATGAGCGG
ATACATATTTGAATGTATTTAGAAAAATAAACAAATAGGGGTTCCGCGCACATTTCCCCGAAAAGTGCCA
CCTGACGTCGACGGATCGGGAGATCTCCCGATCCCCTATGGTGCACTCTCAGTACAATCTGCTCTGATGC
CGCATAGTTAAGCCAGTATCTGCTCCCTGCTTGTGTGTTGGAGGTCGCTGAGTAGTGCGCGAGCAAAATT
TAAGCTACAACAAGGCAAGGCTTGACCGACAATTGCATGAAGAATCTGCTTAGGGTTAGGCGTTTTGCGC
TGCTTCGCGATGTACGGGCCAGATATATCCCCTGATTCTGTGGATAACCGTATTACCGCCATGCATTAGT
TATTAATAGCTTGACGTCAAGGGGCTGTTGCTTCACCGATAAATGGCCGACCGCGGAGAGCACCCTGGGG
CTGGGACTGCCACAGGTCTGGCTGGCCGTTGGCTCCACCACTTCCGGGTTCTTAGGGAGCAAGTGCGCCT
GCGCGCGGTGTGCGCCCTTAAACGCGACTCAAGGCGTCGGGTTTGTTGTCAACCAATCACAAGGCAGCCT
CGCTCGAGCGCAGGCCAATCGGCTTTCTAGCTAGAGGGTTTAACTCCTATTTAAAAAGAAGAACCTTTGA
ATTCTAACGGCTGAGCTCTTGGAAGACTTGGGTCCTTGGGTCGCAGGTGGGAGCCGACGGGTGGGTAGAC
CGTGGGGGATATCTCAGTGGCGGACGAGGACGGCGGGGACAAGGGGCGGCTGGTCGGAGTGGCGGAGCGT
CAAGTCCCCTGTCGGTTCCTCCGTCCCTGAGTGTCCTTGGCGCTGCCTTGTGCCCGCCCAGCGCCTTTGC
ATCCGCTCCTGGGCACCGGTACCGAGCTCGGATTGGTACCGAGCTCGATGGTGAGCAAGGGCGAGGAGCT
GTTCACCGGGGTGGTGCCCATCCTGGTCGAGCTGGACGGCGACGTAAACGGCCACAAGTTCAGCGTGTCC
GGCGAGGGCGAGGGCGATGCCACCTACGGCAAGCTGACCCTGAAGTTCATCTGCACCACCGGCAAGCTGC
CCGTGCCCTGGCCCACCCTCGTGACCACCCTGACCTACGGCGTGCAGTGCTTCAGCCGCTACCCCGACCA
CATGAAGCAGCACGACTTCTTCAAGTCCGCCATGCCCGAAGGCTACGTCCAGGAGCGCACCATCTTCTTC
AAGGACGACGGCAACTACAAGACCCGCGCCGAGGTGAAGTTCGAGGGCGACACCCTGGTGAACCGCATCG
AGCTGAAGGGCATCGACTTCAAGGAGGACGGCAACATCCTGGGGCACAAGCTGGAGTACAACTACAACAG
CCACAACGTCTATATCATGGCCGACAAGCAGAAGAACGGCATCAAGGTGAACTTCAAGATCCGCCACAAC
ATCGAGGACGGCAGCGTGCAGCTCGCCGACCACTACCAGCAGAACACCCCCATCGGCGACGGCCCCGTGC
TGCTGCCCGACAACCACTACCTGAGCACCCAGTCCGCCCTGAGCAAAGACCCCAACGAGAAGCGCGATCA
CATGGTCCTGCTGGAGTTCGTGACCGCCGCCGGGATCACTCTCGGCATGGACGAGCTGTACAAGGAATTC
GAGCTCACC
Features (pLannotate 1.2.2; 21 found; start..end, strand, type, name):
      1..1209    +  CDS            AURKA: AURKA_HUMAN - Also known as AIK, AIRK1, ARK1, AURA, AYK1, BTAK, IAK1, STK15, STK6. Experimental evidence at protein level: Swiss-Prot protein existence level 1. Mitotic serine/threonine kinase that contributes to the regulation of cell cycle progression (PubMed:26246606, PubMed:12390251, PubMed:18615013, PubMed:11039908, PubMed:17125279, PubMed:17360485). Associates with the centrosome and the spindle microtubules during mitosis and plays a critical role in various mitotic events including the establishment of mitotic spindle, centrosome duplication, centrosome separation as well as maturation
   1255..1971    +  CDS            EGFP: EGFP is a basic (constitutively fluorescent) green fluorescent protein published in 1996, derived from Aequorea victoria. It is reported to be a rapidly-maturing weak dimer with moderate acid sensitivity.
   2084..2308    +  polyA_signal   bGH poly(A) signal: bovine growth hormone polyadenylation signal
   2312..2333    +  promoter       SV40 promoter (fragment): SV40 enhancer and early promoter
   2354..2782    +  rep_origin     f1 ori (sequence partly withheld): f1 bacteriophage origin of replication; arrow indicates direction of (+) strand synthesis
   2796..3125    +  promoter       SV40 promoter: SV40 enhancer and early promoter
   3173..3220    +  promoter       EM7 promoter: synthetic bacterial promoter&nbsp
   3239..3637    +  CDS            BSD: blasticidin S deaminase; Aspergillus terreus BSD; confers resistance to blasticidin
   3638..3665    +  CDS            BleoR (fragment): antibiotic-binding protein; Sh ble from Streptoalloteichus hindustanus; confers resistance to bleomycin, phleomycin, and Zeocin™
   3675..3800    +  CDS            ble (fragment): BLE_KLEPN - Experimental evidence at protein level: Swiss-Prot protein existence level 1. Binding protein with a strong affinity to the bleomycin family of antibiotics. Binds to CL990; an antimitotic-antibiotic compound. From Klebsiella pneumoniae.
   3795..3916    +  polyA_signal   SV40 poly(A) signal: SV40 polyadenylation signal
   3989..4005    -  protein_bind   lac operator: The lac repressor binds to the lac operator to inhibit transcription in E. coli. This inhibition can be relieved by adding lactose or isopropyl-β-D-thiogalactopyranoside (IPTG). lac repressor encoded by lacI
   4013..4043    -  promoter       lac promoter: promoter for the E. coli lac operon
   4058..4079    -  protein_bind   CAP binding site: CAP binding activates transcription in the presence of cAMP. E. coli catabolite activator protein
   4092..4184    -  CDS            lacI (fragment): lac repressor; lacI; The lac repressor binds to the lac operator to inhibit transcription in E. coli. This inhibition can be relieved by adding lactose or isopropyl-β-D-thiogalactopyranoside (IPTG).
   4367..4955    -  rep_origin     ori: high-copy-number ColE1/pMB1/pBR322/pUC origin of replication
   5126..5986    -  CDS            AmpR: β-lactamase; bla; confers resistance to ampicillin, carbenicillin, and related antibiotics
   5987..6091    -  promoter       AmpR promoter: bla
   6150..6202    -  misc_feature   bom (fragment): basis of mobility region from pBR322
   6349..6382    +  rep_origin     RSF ori (fragment): Plasmids containing the RSF 1030 origin of replication can be propagated in E. coli cells that contain additional plasmids with compatible origins.
   6931..7647    +  CDS            EGFP: EGFP is a basic (constitutively fluorescent) green fluorescent protein published in 1996, derived from Aequorea victoria. It is reported to be a rapidly-maturing weak dimer with moderate acid sensitivity.
