[The description below was written by a language model from this plasmid's Addgene catalogue record and pLannotate feature annotations shown in this document.]
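Description:
pAuroraA GFP-AURKA-GFP is a mammalian expression plasmid built on the pcDNA 6 backbone, in which the vector's CMV promoter has been replaced by a minimal promoter from the human AURKA gene. It drives expression of human Aurora kinase A, a mitotic serine/threonine kinase that acts at centrosomes and spindle microtubules, fused to GFP at both ends. In the circular sequence, one EGFP coding region lies immediately upstream of the AURKA open reading frame and a second EGFP follows it after a short linker, with the bovine growth hormone polyadenylation signal terminating the transcript. The AURKA promoter itself is not annotated in the feature table. It presumably lies in the unannotated stretch upstream of the first EGFP.

The plasmid is propagated in E. coli through a high-copy ColE1/pUC-type origin with ampicillin resistance (AmpR under its own bla promoter), and an f1 origin is also present. The catalogue entry and the sequence disagree on mammalian selection. The catalogue lists neomycin/G418, but the annotated cassette consists of the SV40 early promoter and bacterial EM7 promoter driving the blasticidin S deaminase gene, followed by an SV40 poly(A) signal, as expected for pcDNA 6. No neomycin resistance gene is detected, only short bleomycin-resistance fragments.

The associated publication concerns FRET pairs and quantification methods for detecting Aurora A activation at mitosis. A kinase flanked by two identical fluorophores fits that kind of conformational biosensor work, for example homo-FRET measurements, although the record does not state this. Using the AURKA promoter rather than CMV should give expression closer to the gene's own regulation.
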