Addgene plasmid #157765: pAuroraA GFP-AURKA-GFP
Purpose: Expression of AURKA fused to GFP at both ends in mammalian cells under AurkA promoter
Depositing lab: Marc Tramier. Depositing organization: CNRS UMR 6290, Institut de Génétique et Développement de Rennes (IGDR). Publication: Optimized FRET Pairs and Quantification Approaches To Detect the Activation of Aurora Kinase A at Mitosis. Bertolin G, Sizaire F, Demeautis C, Chapuis C, Merola F, Erard M, Tramier M. ACS Sens. 2019 Aug 23;4(8):2018-2027. doi: 10.1021/acssensors.9b00486. Epub 2019 Jul 31. PubMed 31317736.
Backbone
  Vector backbone: pcDNA 6
  Backbone manufacturer: Invitrogen
  Backbone size w/o insert (bp): 4733
  Vector type: Mammalian Expression
  Selectable markers: Neomycin (select with G418)
Growth in bacteria
  Bacterial resistance: Ampicillin, 100 μg/mL
  Growth temperature: 37°C
  Growth strain: DH5alpha
  Copy number: High Copy
Gene/Insert
  Gene/Insert name: AURKA
  Species: H. sapiens (human)
  Insert size (bp): 2710
  Mutation: promoter CMV replaced by AurkA promoter
  Entrez Gene: AURKA (a.k.a. AIK, ARK1, AURA, BTAK, PPP1R47, STK15, STK6, STK7)
  Promoter: AURKA minimal
  Tag / fusion protein: GFP (N terminal on insert); GFP (C terminal on backbone)
  Cloning method: Restriction Enzyme; 5′ cloning site Eam1105I (not destroyed); 3′ cloning site NotI (not destroyed)
  Sequencing primers: 5′ CMV-F; 3′ bGHpA
Terms and licenses: Academic/Nonprofit Terms; Industry Terms: Not Available to Industry
How to cite: pAuroraA GFP-AURKA-GFP was a gift from Marc Tramier (Addgene plasmid # 157765 ; http://n2t.net/addgene:157765 ; RRID:Addgene_157765)
